>Addgene plasmid #30317 | pCB6 ZO1myc | depositor partial sequence | sequence record 13964 | Author sequence
GGTACCGAGAGAGACAAGATGTCCGCCAGAGCTGCGGCCGCCAAGAGCACAGCAATGGAGGAAACAGCTA
TATGGGAACAACATACAGTGACGCTTCACAGGGCTCCTGGATTTGGATTTGGAATTGCAATATCTGGTGG
ACGAGATAATCCTCATTTTCAGAGTGGGGAAACGTCAATAGTGATTTCAGATGTGCTGAAAGGAGGACCA
GCTGAAGGACAGCTACAGGAAAATGACCGAGTTGCAATGGTTAACGGAGTTTCAATGGATAATGTTGAAC
ATGCTTTTGCTGTTCAGCAACTAAGGAAAAGTGGGAAAAATGCAAAAATTACAATTAGAAGGAAGAAGAA
AGTTCAAATACCAGTAAGTCGTCCTGATCCTGAACCAGTATCTGATAATGAAGAAGATAGTTATGATGAG
GAAATACATGATCCAAGAAGTGGCCGGAGTGGTGTGGTTAACAGAAGGAGTGAGAAGATTTGGCCGAGGG
ATAGAAGTGCAAGTAGAGAGAGGAGCTTGTCCCCGCGGTCAGACAGGCGGTCAGTGGCTTCCAGCCAGCC
TGCTAAACCTACTAAAGTCACACTGGTGAAATCCCGGAAAAATGAAGAATATGGTCTTCGATTGGCAAGC
CATATATTTGTTAAGGAAATTTCACAAGATAGTTTGGCAGCAAGAGATGGCAATATTCAAGAAGGTGATG
TTGTATTGAAGATAAATGGTACTGTGACAGAAAATATGTCATTGACAGATGCAAAGACATTGATAGAAAG
GTCTAAAGGCAAATTAAAAATGGTAGTTCAAAGAGATGAACGGGCTACGCTATTGAATGTCCCTGATCTT
TCTGACAGCATCCACTCTGCTAATGCCTCTGAGAGAGACGACATTTCAGAAATTCAGTCACTGGCATCAG
ATCATTCTGGTCGATCACACGATAGGCCTCCCCGCCGCAGCCGGTCACGATCTCCTGACCAGCGGTCAGA
GCCTTCTGATCATTCCAGGCACTCGCCGCAGCAGCCAAGCAATGGCAGTCTCCGGAGTAGAGATGAAGAG
AGAATTTCTAAACCTGGGGCTGTCTCAACTCCTGTAAAGCATGCTGATGATCACACACCTAAAACAGTGG
AAGAAGTTACAGTTGAAAGAAATGAGAAACAAACACCTTCTCTTCCAGAACCAAAGCCTGTGTATGCCCA
AGTTGGGCAACCAGATGTGGATTTACCTGTCAGTCCATCTGATGGTGTCCTACCTAATTCAACTCATGAA
GATGGGATTCTTCGGCCCAGCATGAAATTGGTAAAATTCAGAAAAGGAGATAGTGTGGGTTTGCGGCTGG
CTGGTGGAAATGATGTTGGAATATTTGTAGCTGGCGTTCTAGAAGATAGCCCTGCAGCCAAGGAAGGCTT
AGAGGAAGGTGATCAAATTCTCAGGGTAAACAACGTAGATTTTACAAATATCATAAGAGAAGAAGCCGTC
CTTTTCCTGCTTGACCTCCCTAAAGGAGAAGAAGTGACCATATTGGCTCAGAAGAAGAAGGATGTTTATC
GTCGCATTGTAGAATCAGATGTAGGAGATTCTTTCTATATTAGAACCCATTTTGAATATGAAAAGGAATC
TCCCTATGGACTTAGTTTTAACAAAGGAGAGGTGTTCCGTGCTGTGGATACCTTGTACAATGGAAAACTG
GGCTCTTGGCTTGCTATTCGAATTGGTAAAAATCATAAGGAGGTAGAACGAGGCATCATCCCTAATAAGA
ACAGAGCTGAGCAGCTAGCCAGTGTACAGTATACACTTCCAAAAACAGCAGGCGGAGACCGTGCTGACTT
CTGGAGATTCAGAGGTCTTCGCAGCTCCAAGAGAAATCTTCGAAAAAGCAGAGAGGATTTGTCCGCTCAG
CCTGTTCAAACAAAGTTTCCAGCTTATGAAAGAGTGGTTCTTCGAGAAGCTGGATTTCTGAGGCCTGTAA
CCATTTTTGGACCAATAGCTGATGTTGCCAGAGAAAAGCTGGCAAGAGAAGAACCAGATATTTATCAAAT
TGCAAAGAGTGAACCACGAGACGCTGGAACTGACCAACGTAGCTCTGGCTATATTCGCCTGCATACAATA
AAGCAAATCATAGATCAAGACAAACATGCTTTATTAGATGTAACACCAAATGCAGTTGATCGTCTTAACT
ATGCCCAGTGGTATCCAATTGTTGTATTTCTTAACCCTGATTCTAAGCAAGGAGTAAAAACAATGAGAAT
GAGGTTATGTCCAGAATCTCGGAAAAGTGCCAGGAAGTTATACGAGCGATCTCATAAACTTGCTAAAAAT
AATCACCATCTTTTTACAACTACAATTAACTTAAATTCAATGAATGATGGTTGGTATGGTGCGCTGAAAG
AAGCAGTTCAACAACAGCAAAACCAGCTGGTATGGGTTTCCGAGGGAAAGGCGGATGGTGCTACAAGTGA
TGACCTTGATTTGCATGATGATCGTCTGTCCTACCTGTCAGCTCCAGGTAGTGAATACTCAATGTATAGC
ACGGACAGTAGACACACTTCTGACTATGAAGACACAGACACAGAAGGCGGGGCCTACACTGATCAAGAAC
TAGATGAAACTCTTAATGATGAGGTTGGGACTCCACCGGAGTCTGCCATTACACGGTCCTCTGAGCCTGT
AAGAGAGGACTCCTCTGGAATGCATCATGAAAACCAAACATATCCTCCTTACTCACCACAAGCGCAGCCA
CAACCAATTCATAGAATAGACTCCCCTGGATTTAAGCCAGCCTCTCAACAGAAAGCAGAAGCTTCATCTC
CAGTCCCTTACCTTTCGCCTGAAACAAACCCAGCATCATCAACCTCTGCTGTTAATCATAATGTAAATTT
AACTAATGTCAGACTGGAGGAGCCCACCCCAGCTCCTTCCACCTCTTACTCACCACAAGCTGATTCTTTA
AGAACACCAAGTACTGAGGCAGCTCACATAATGCTAAGAGATCAAGAACCATCATTGTCGTCGCATGTAG
ATCCAACAAAGGTGTATAGAAAGGATCCATATCCCGAGGAAATGATGAGGCAGAACCATGTTTTGAAACA
GCCAGCCGTTAGTCACCCAGGGCACAGGCCAGACAAAGAGCCTAATCTGACCTATGAACCCCAACTCCCA
TACGTAGAGAAACAAGCCAGCAGAGACCTCGAGCAGCCCACATACAGATACGAGTCCTCAAGCTATACGG
ACCAGTTTTCTCGAAACTATGAACATCGTCTGCGATACGAAGATCGCGTCCCCATGTATGAAGAACAGTG
GTCATATTATGATGACAAACAGCCCTACCCATCTCGGCCACCTTTTGATAATCAGCACTCTCAAGACCTT
GACTCCAGACAGCATCCCGAAGAGTCCTCAGAACGAGGGTACTTTCCACGTTTTGAAGAGCCAGCCCCTC
TGTCTTACGACAGCAGACCACGTTACGAACAGGCACCTAGAGCATCCGCCCTGCGGCACGAAGAGCAGCC
AGCTCCTGGGTATGACACACATGGTAGACTCAGACCGGAAGCCCAGCCCCACCCTTCAGCAGGGCCCAAG
CCTGCAGAGTCCAAGCAGTATTTTGAGCAATATTCACGCAGTTACGAGCAAGTACCACCCCAAGGATTTA
CCTCTAGAGCAGGTCATTTTGAGCCTCTCCATGGTGCTGCAGCTGTCCCTCCGCTGATACCTTCATCTCA
GCATAAGCCAGAAGCTCTGCCTTCAAACACCAAACCACTGCCTCCACCCCCAACTCAAACCGAAGAAGAG
GAAGATCCAGCAATGAAGCCACAGTCTGTACTCACCAGAGTTAAGATGTTTGAAAACAAAAGATCTGCAT
CCTTAGAGACCAAGAAGGATGTAAATGACACTGGCAGTTTTAAGCCTCCAGAAGTAGCATCTAAACCTTC
AGGTGCTCCCATCATTGGTCCCAAACCCACTTCTCAGAATCAATTCAGTGAACATGACAAAACTCTGTAC
AGGATCCCAGAACCTCAAAAACCTCAACTGAAGCCACCTGAAGATATTGTTCGGTCCAATCATTATGACC
CTGAAGAAGATGAAGAATATTATCGAAAACAGCTGTCATACTTTGACCGAAGAAGTTTTGAGAATAAGCC
TCCTGCACACATTGCTGCCAGCCATCTCTCCGAGCCTGCAAAGCCAGCTCATTCTCAGAATCAATCAAAT
TTTTCTAGTTATTCTTCAAAGGGAAAGCCTCCTGAAGCTGATGGTGTGGATAGATCATTTGGCGAGAAAC
GCTATGAACCCATCCAGGCCACTCCCCCTCCTCCTCCATTGCCCTCGCAGTATGCCCAGCCATCTCAGCC
TGTCACCAGCGCGTCTCTCCACATACATTCTAAGGGAGCACATGGTGAAGGTAATTCAGTGTCATTGGAT
TTTCAGAATTCCTTAGTGTCCAAACCAGACCCACCTCCATCTCAGAATAAGCCAGCAACTTTCAGACCAC
CAAACCGAGAAGATACTGCTCAGGCAGCTTTCTATCCCCAGAAAAGTTTTCCAGATAAAGCCCCAGTTAA
TGGAACTGAACAGACTCAGAAAACAGTCACTCCAGCATACAATCGATTCACACCAAAACCATATACAAGT
TCTGCCCGACCATTTGAACGCAAGTTTGAAAGTCCTAAATTCAATCACAATCTTCTGCCAAGTGAAACTG
CACATAAACCTGACTTGTCTTCAAAAACTCCCACTTCTCCAAAAACTCTTGTGAAATCGCACAGTTTGGC
ACAGCCTCCTGAGTTTGACAGTGGAGTTGAAACTTTCTCTATCCATGCAGAGAAGCCTAAATATCAAATA
AATAATATCAGCACAGTGCCTAAAGCTATTCCTGTGAGTCCTTCAGCTGTGGAAGAGGATGAAGATGAAG
ATGGTCATACTGTGGTGGCCACAGCCCGAGGCATATTTAACAGCAATGGGGGCGTGCTGAGTTCCATAGA
AACTGGTGTTAGTATAATTATCCCTCAAGGAGCCATTCCCGAAGGAGTTGAGCAGGAAATCTATTTCAAG
GTCTGCCGGGACAACAGCATCCTTCCACCTTTAGATAAAGAGAAAGGTGAAACACTGCTGAGTCCTTTGG
TGATGTGTGGTCCCCATGGCCTCAAGTTCCTGAAGCCTGTGGAGCTGCGCTTACCACACTGTGCGTCCAT
GACTCCTGACGGTTGGTCTTTTGCTCTAAAATCATCCGACTCCTCGTCGGGTGATCCTAAAACCTGGCAA
AACAAGTGTCTTCCCGGAGATCCAAATTATCTCGTTGGAGCAAACTGTGTTTCTGTCCTTATTGACCACT
TTGCCGAGCAAAAGCTGATATCTGAAGAGGACTTGTAAACTAGT
