>Addgene plasmid #30317 | pCB6 ZO1myc | addgene partial sequence | sequence record 38495 | hGHpA-R
TTGCCCTTGCTCCATACCACCCCCCTCCACCCCATAATATTATAGAAGGACACCTAGTCAGACAAAATGA
TGCAACTTAATTTTATTAGGACAAGGCTGGTGGGCACTGGAGTGGCAACTTCCAGGGCCAGGAGAGGCAC
TGGGGAGGGGTCACAGGGATGCCACCCGGGATCCTCTAGTTTACAAGTCCTCTTCAGATATCAGCTTTTG
CTCGGCAAAGTGGTCAATAAGGACAGAAACACAGTTTGCTCCAACGAGATAATTTGGATCTCCGGGAAGA
CACTTGTTTTGCCAGGTTTTAGGATCACCCGACGAGGAGTCGGATGATTTTAGAGCAAAAGACCAACCGT
CAGGAGTCATGGACGCACAGTGTGGTAAGCGCAGCTCCACAGGCTTCAGGAACTTGAGGCCATGGGGACC
ACACATCACCAAAGGACTCAGCAGTGTTTCACCTTTCTCTTTATCTAAAGGTGGAAGGATGCTGTTGTCC
CGGCAGACCTTGAAATAGATTTCCTGCTCAACTCCTTCGGGAATGGCTCCTTGAGGGATAATTATACTAA
CACCAGTTTCTATGGAACTCAGCACGCCCCCATTGCTGTTAAATATGCCTCGGGCTGTGGCCACCACAGT
ATGACCATCTTCATCTTCATCCTCTTCCACAGCTGAAGGACTCACAGGAATAGCTTTAGGCACTGTGCTG
ATATTATTTATTTGATATTTAGGCTTCTCTGCATGGATAGAGAAAGTTTCAACTCCACTGTCAAACTCAG
GAGGCTGTGCCAAACTGTGCGATTTCACAAGAGTTTTTGGAGAAGTGGGAGTTTTTGA
