[The description below was written by a language model from this plasmid's Addgene catalogue record.]
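Description:
pCB6 ZO1myc is a mammalian expression plasmid built on the pCB6 backbone (about 6.2 kb without insert) that carries the human tight junction protein Zonula Occludens-1 (ZO-1, gene TJP1). The roughly 5.4 kb insert is recorded as unmutated and is fused at its C terminus to a myc epitope tag, which allows the exogenous protein to be told apart from endogenous ZO-1 by immunoblotting, immunoprecipitation or immunofluorescence. The insert was placed by restriction cloning between a KpnI site, which is retained, and an XbaI site, which was destroyed in the process.

According to the depositor's notes, the vector supplies a CMV promoter for strong constitutive transcription in mammalian cells, a human growth hormone terminator and an SV40 polyadenylation signal. The record does not spell out which of these 3′ elements serves the insert and which serves the selection cassette. A neomycin resistance marker permits G418 selection of stably transfected cell lines. In bacteria the plasmid replicates from a pBR322 origin, is listed as low copy, and is selected with ampicillin.

No feature table is provided, so the exact arrangement of elements cannot be confirmed beyond these catalogue fields. The associated publication concerns ZO-1 as a link between the transmembrane protein occludin and the actin cytoskeleton. This fits use of the construct to express tagged full-length ZO-1 in cultured cells for studies of its localisation, binding partners and role in tight junction organisation.
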