Addgene plasmid #30317: pCB6 ZO1myc
Depositing lab: James Anderson & Alan Fanning. Depositing organization: Yale University. Publication: The tight junction protein ZO-1 establishes a link between the transmembrane protein occludin and the actin cytoskeleton. Fanning AS, Jameson BJ, Jesaitis LA, Anderson JM. J Biol Chem. 1998 Nov 6. 273(45):29745-53. 10.1074/jbc.273.45.29745 PubMed 9792688.
Backbone
  Vector backbone: pCB6
  Backbone size w/o insert (bp): 6189
  Vector type: Mammalian Expression
  Selectable markers: Neomycin (select with G418)
Growth in bacteria
  Bacterial resistance: Ampicillin, 100 μg/mL
  Growth temperature: 37°C
  Growth strain: DH5alpha
  Copy number: Low Copy
Gene/Insert
  Gene/Insert name: Zonula Occludens-1 (alt name: TJP1)
  Species: H. sapiens (human)
  Insert size (bp): 5364
  Mutation: none
  Entrez Gene: TJP1 (a.k.a. ZO-1)
  Tag / fusion protein: myc (C terminal on insert)
  Cloning method: Restriction Enzyme; 5′ cloning site Kpn I (not destroyed); 3′ cloning site Xba I (destroyed during cloning)
  Sequencing primers: 5′ GTTGACGCAAATGGGCGGTAGGC; 3′ GTCAGACAAAATGATGCAAC
Terms and licenses: Academic/Nonprofit Terms; Industry Terms: Not Available to Industry
Depositor comments: pCB6 expression vector originally from Ann Hubbard, Johns Hopkins University. Contains: CMV promoter, hGH terminator SV40 polyA signal pBR322 ori
How to cite: pCB6 ZO1myc was a gift from James Anderson & Alan Fanning (Addgene plasmid # 30317 ; http://n2t.net/addgene:30317 ; RRID:Addgene_30317)
